Addgene plasmid #168440: pTL379
Purpose: pGBKT7 yeast two-hybrid plasmid
Depositing lab: Sophien Kamoun. Depositing organization: Sainsbury Laboratory, Norwich. Publication: A single amino acid polymorphism in a conserved effector of the multihost blast fungus pathogen expands host-target binding spectrum. Bentham AR, Petit-Houdenot Y, Win J, Chuma I, Terauchi R, Banfield MJ, Kamoun S, Langner T. PLoS Pathog. 2021 Nov 10;17(11):e1009957. doi: 10.1371/journal.ppat.1009957. eCollection 2021 Nov. PubMed 34758051.
Backbone
  Vector backbone: pGBKT7
  Vector type: Yeast Expression
Growth in bacteria
  Bacterial resistance: Kanamycin, 50 μg/mL
  Growth temperature: 37°C
  Growth strain: DH5alpha
  Copy number: High Copy
Gene/Insert
  Gene/Insert name: OsaHIP14
  Species: Oryza sativa
  Cloning method: Unknown
Terms and licenses: Academic/Nonprofit Terms; Industry Terms: Not Available to Industry
How to cite: pTL379 was a gift from Sophien Kamoun (Addgene plasmid # 168440 ; http://n2t.net/addgene:168440 ; RRID:Addgene_168440)
