[The description below was written by a language model from this plasmid's Addgene catalogue record and pLannotate feature annotations shown in this document.]
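Description:
pTL379 is a yeast two-hybrid "bait" plasmid built on the pGBKT7 backbone and carrying OsaHIP14 from rice (Oryza sativa). It is a yeast–E. coli shuttle vector. In bacteria it replicates to high copy from a ColE1/pUC-type origin and is selected with kanamycin through the Tn5 aminoglycoside phosphotransferase gene (NeoR/KanR), which is driven by a bla-derived promoter. In Saccharomyces cerevisiae it is maintained episomally by the 2μ origin and selected by the TRP1 auxotrophic marker, which has its own promoter and allows growth without tryptophan. An f1 origin is also present, along with assorted backbone remnants (fragments of lacZα, lacI, rop, bom and ble, and poly(A) signals) that have no evident functional role.

The expression cassette consists of the constitutive yeast ADH1 promoter driving the GAL4 DNA-binding domain, followed by a T7 promoter, the cloning region, and T7 and ADH1 terminators. The feature table does not annotate the insert itself. The unannotated stretch of a few hundred nucleotides between the T7 promoter and the T7 terminator is where OsaHIP14 would be expected to sit, presumably fused in frame to the GAL4 DNA-binding domain as is standard for this backbone. The T7 promoter additionally permits in vitro transcription/translation of the insert without the GAL4 moiety.

In a two-hybrid assay, the DNA-binding-domain fusion is co-expressed with a partner fused to a GAL4 activation domain, and a physical interaction reconstitutes the activator and switches on reporter genes. The associated study concerns host-target binding by a conserved blast fungus effector, which suggests this construct was used to test effector binding to the rice protein.
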