Features (pLannotate 1.2.2; 23 found; start..end, strand, type, name):
     30..734     +  promoter       ADH1 promoter: S. cerevisiae ADH1; promoter for alcohol dehydrogenase 1
    762..1202    +  CDS            GAL4 DNA binding domain: DNA binding domain of the GAL4 transcriptional activator; Saccharomyces cerevisiae GAL4 (truncated)
   1213..1231    +  promoter       T7 promoter: promoter for bacteriophage T7 RNA polymerase
   1616..1663    +  terminator     T7 terminator: transcription terminator for bacteriophage T7 RNA polymerase
   1690..1877    +  terminator     ADH1 terminator: S. cerevisiae ADH1; transcription terminator for the S. cerevisiae alcohol dehydrogenase 1 (ADH1) gene
   1925..1941    -  protein_bind   lac operator: The lac repressor binds to the lac operator to inhibit transcription in E. coli. This inhibition can be relieved by adding lactose or isopropyl-β-D-thiogalactopyranoside (IPTG). lac repressor encoded by lacI
   1949..1979    -  promoter       lac promoter: promoter for the E. coli lac operon
   1994..2015    -  protein_bind   CAP binding site: CAP binding activates transcription in the presence of cAMP. E. coli catabolite activator protein
   2028..2120    -  CDS            lacI (fragment): lac repressor; lacI; The lac repressor binds to the lac operator to inhibit transcription in E. coli. This inhibition can be relieved by adding lactose or isopropyl-β-D-thiogalactopyranoside (IPTG).
   2303..2891    -  rep_origin     ori: high-copy-number ColE1/pMB1/pBR322/pUC origin of replication
   3113..3129    +  polyA_signal   bGH poly(A) signal (fragment): bovine growth hormone polyadenylation signal
   3220..3267    -  polyA_signal   HSV TK poly(A) signal: herpes simplex virus thymidine kinase polyadenylation signal (Cole and Stacy, 1985)
   3326..3478    -  CDS            ble (fragment): BLE_KLEPN - Experimental evidence at protein level: Swiss-Prot protein existence level 1. Binding protein with a strong affinity to the bleomycin family of antibiotics. Binds to CL990; an antimitotic-antibiotic compound. From Klebsiella pneumoniae.
   3499..4293    -  CDS            NeoR/KanR: aminoglycoside phosphotransferase from Tn5; aph(3')-II (or nptII); confers resistance to neomycin, kanamycin, and G418 (Geneticin®)
   4294..4398    -  promoter       AmpR promoter: bla
   4425..5767    -  rep_origin     2μ ori: yeast 2μ plasmid origin of replication
   5835..5870    +  CDS            rop (fragment): Rop protein, which maintains plasmids at low copy number; rop
   5972..6021    +  misc_feature   bom (fragment): basis of mobility region from pBR322
   6160..6307    +  promoter       TRP1 promoter: S. cerevisiae TRP1
   6308..6982    +  CDS            TRP1: phosphoribosylanthranilate isomerase, required for tryptophan biosynthesis; S. cerevisiae TRP1; yeast auxotrophic marker
   7033..7084    +  misc_feature   bom (fragment): basis of mobility region from pBR322
   7112..7540    -  rep_origin     f1 ori (sequence partly withheld): f1 bacteriophage origin of replication; arrow indicates direction of (+) strand synthesis
   7544..29      -  CDS            lacZα (fragment) (across the origin): LacZα fragment of β-galactosidase; lacZ fragment
>Addgene plasmid #168440 | pTL379 | addgene full sequence | sequence record 349830 | Addgene NGS Result
CGGTGCGGGCCTCTTCGCTATTACGCCAGATCCTTTTGTTGTTTCCGGGTGTACAATATGGACTTCCTCT
TTTCTGGCAACCAAACCCATACATCGGGATTCCTATAATACCTTCGTTGGTCTCCCTAACATGTAGGTGG
CGGAGGGGAGATATACAATAGAACAGATACCAGACAAGACATAATGGGCTAAACAAGACTACACCAATTA
CACTGCCTCATTGATGGTGGTACATAACGAACTAATACTGTAGCCCTAGACTTGATAGCCATCATCATAT
CGAAGTTTCACTACCCTTTTTCCATTTGCCATCTATTGAAGTAATAATAGGCGCATGCAACTTCTTTTCT
TTTTTTTTCTTTTCTCTCTCCCCCGTTGTTGTCTCACCATATCCGCAATGACAAAAAAATGATGGAAGAC
ACTAAAGGAAAAAATTAACGACAAAGACAGCACCAACAGATGTCGTTGTTCCAGAGCTGATGAGGGGTAT
CTCGAAGCACACGAAACTTTTTCCTTCCTTCATTCACGCACACTACTCTCTAATGAGCAACGGTATACGG
CCTTCCTTCCAGTTACTTGAATTTGAAATAAAAAAAAGTTTGCTGTCTTGCTATCAAGTATAAATAGACC
TGCAATTATTAATCTTTTGTTTCCTCGTCATTGTTCTCGTTCCCTTTCTTCCTTGTTTCTTTTTCTGCAC
AATATTTCAAGCTATACCAAGCATACAATCAACTCCAAGCTTGAAGCAAGCCTCCTGAAAGATGAAGCTA
CTGTCTTCTATCGAACAAGCATGCGATATTTGCCGACTTAAAAAGCTCAAGTGCTCCAAAGAAAAACCGA
AGTGCGCCAAGTGTCTGAAGAACAACTGGGAGTGTCGCTACTCTCCCAAAACCAAAAGGTCTCCGCTGAC
TAGGGCACATCTGACAGAAGTGGAATCAAGGCTAGAAAGACTGGAACAGCTATTTCTACTGATTTTTCCT
CGAGAAGACCTTGACATGATTTTGAAAATGGATTCTTTACAGGATATAAAAGCATTGTTAACAGGATTAT
TTGTACAAGATAATGTGAATAAAGATGCCGTCACAGATAGATTGGCTTCAGTGGAGACTGATATGCCTCT
AACATTGAGACAGCATAGAATAAGTGCGACATCATCATCGGAAGAGAGTAGTAACAAAGGTCAAAGACAG
TTGACTGTATCGCCGGAATTTGTAATACGACTCACTATAGGGCGAGCCGCCATCATGGAGGAGCAGAAGC
TGATCTCAGAGGAGGACCTGCATATGGCCATGGAGGCCGAATTCCGCAAAGAAATTGTGATCCGCCTGCA
GAGCAGCGAGAAAGGCCACAAAAAAGCCATCAAAGTGGCCGCAGCCGTGAGCGGTGTGGAAAGCGTGACC
CTGGCAGGCGAGGATAAAAACCTGCTGCTGGTGATCGGCTTTGGCGTGGATAGCAACGATCTGACCGAAA
AACTGCGCCGCAAAGTGGGTCATGCCGAAGTTGTGGAACTGCGCACCGTGGATGCCGATGAACTGATGCG
TGTGGCCGCCGCCAACCAGTATCCGTATCGCTATTATCCGGGCGCCGGATCCGTCGACCTGCAGCGGCCG
CATAACTAGCATAACCCCTTGGGGCCTCTAAACGGGTCTTGAGGGGTTTTTTGCGCGCTTGCAGCCAAGC
TAATTCCGGGCGAATTTCTTATGATTTATGATTTTTATTATTAAATAAGTTATAAAAAAAATAAGTGTAT
ACAAATTTTAAAGTGACTCTTAGGTTTTAAAACGAAAATTCTTATTCTTGAGTAACTCTTTCCTGTAGGT
CAGGTTGCTTTCTCAGGTATAGCATGAGGTCGCTCTTATTGACCACACCTCTACCGGCATGCAAGCTTGG
CGTAATCATGGTCATAGCTGTTTCCTGTGTGAAATTGTTATCCGCTCACAATTCCACACAACATACGAGC
CGGAAGCATAAAGTGTAAAGCCTGGGGTGCCTAATGAGTGAGCTAACTCACATTAATTGCGTTGCGCTCA
CTGCCCGCTTTCCAGTCGGGAAACCTGTCGTGCCAGCTGCATTAATGAATCGGCCAACGCGCGGGGAGAG
GCGGTTTGCGTATTGGGCGCTCTTCCGCTTCCTCGCTCACTGACTCGCTGCGCTCGGTCGTTCGGCTGCG
GCGAGCGGTATCAGCTCACTCAAAGGCGGTAATACGGTTATCCACAGAATCAGGGGATAACGCAGGAAAG
AACATGTGAGCAAAAGGCCAGCAAAAGGCCAGGAACCGTAAAAAGGCCGCGTTGCTGGCGTTTTTCCATA
GGCTCCGCCCCCCTGACGAGCATCACAAAAATCGACGCTCAAGTCAGAGGTGGCGAAACCCGACAGGACT
ATAAAGATACCAGGCGTTTCCCCCTGGAAGCTCCCTCGTGCGCTCTCCTGTTCCGACCCTGCCGCTTACC
GGATACCTGTCCGCCTTTCTCCCTTCGGGAAGCGTGGCGCTTTCTCATAGCTCACGCTGTAGGTATCTCA
GTTCGGTGTAGGTCGTTCGCTCCAAGCTGGGCTGTGTGCACGAACCCCCCGTTCAGCCCGACCGCTGCGC
CTTATCCGGTAACTATCGTCTTGAGTCCAACCCGGTAAGACACGACTTATCGCCACTGGCAGCAGCCACT
GGTAACAGGATTAGCAGAGCGAGGTATGTAGGCGGTGCTACAGAGTTCTTGAAGTGGTGGCCTAACTACG
GCTACACTAGAAGAACAGTATTTGGTATCTGCGCTCTGCTGAAGCCAGTTACCTTCGGAAAAAGAGTTGG
TAGCTCTTGATCCGGCAAACAAACCACCGCTGGTAGCGGTGGTTTTTTTGTTTGCAAGCAGCAGATTACG
CGCAGAAAAAAAGGATCTCAAGAAGATCCTTTGATCTTTTCTACGGGGTCTGACGCTCAGTGGAACGAAA
ACTCACGTTAAGGGATTTTGGTCATGAGATTATCAAAAAGGATCTTCACCTAGATCCTTTTAAATTAAAA
ATGAAGTTTTAAATCAATCTAAAGTATATATGAGTAACCTGAGGCTATGGCAGGGCCTGCCGCCCCGACG
TTGGCTGCGAGCCCTGGGCCTTCACCCGAACTTGGGGGGTGGGGTGGGGAAAAGGAAGAAACGCGGGCGT
ATTGGCCCCAATGGGGTCTCGGTGGGGTATCGACAGAGTGCCAGCCCTGGGACCGAACCCCGCGTTTATG
AACAAACGACCCAACACCGTGCGTTTTATTCTGTCTTTTTATTGCCGTCATAGCGCGGGTTCCTTCCGGT
ATTGTCTCCTTCCGTGTTTCAGTTAGCCTCCCCCTAGGGTGGGCGAAGAACTCCAGCATGAGATCCCCGC
GCTGGAGGATCATCCAGCCGGCGTCCCGGAAAACGATTCCGAAGCCCAACCTTTCATAGAAGGCGGCGGT
GGAATCGAAATCTCGTGATGGCAGGTTGGGCGTCGCTTGGTCGGTCATTTCGAACCCCAGAGTCCCGCTC
AGAAGAACTCGTCAAGAAGGCGATAGAAGGCGATGCGCTGCGAATCGGGAGCGGCGATACCGTAAAGCAC
GAGGAAGCGGTCAGCCCATTCGCCGCCAAGCTCTTCAGCAATATCACGGGTAGCCAACGCTATGTCCTGA
TAGCGGTCCGCCACACCCAGCCGGCCACAGTCGATGAATCCAGAAAAGCGGCCATTTTCCACCATGATAT
TCGGCAAGCAGGCATCGCCATGAGTCACGACGAGATCCTCGCCGTCGGGCATGCTCGCCTTGAGCCTGGC
GAACAGTTCGGCTGGCGCGAGCCCCTGATGCTCTTCGTCCAGATCATCCTGATCGACAAGACCGGCTTCC
ATCCGAGTACGTGCTCGCTCGATGCGATGTTTCGCTTGGTGGTCGAATGGGCAGGTAGCCGGATCAAGCG
TATGCAGCCGCCGCATTGCATCAGCCATGATGGATACTTTCTCGGCAGGAGCAAGGTGAGATGACAGGAG
ATCCTGCCCCGGCACTTCGCCCAATAGCAGCCAGTCCCTTCCCGCTTCAGTGACAACGTCGAGCACAGCT
GCGCAAGGAACGCCCGTCGTGGCCAGCCACGATAGCCGCGCTGCCTCGTCTTGCAGTTCATTCAGGGCAC
CGGACAGGTCGGTCTTGACAAAAAGAACCGGGCGCCCCTGCGCTGACAGCCGGAACACGGCGGCATCAGA
GCAGCCGATTGTCTGTTGTGCCCAGTCATAGCCGAATAGCCTCTCCACCCAAGCGGCCGGAGAACCTGCG
TGCAATCCATCTTGTTCAATCATACTCTTCCTTTTTCAATATTATTGAAGCATTTATCAGGGTTATTGTC
TCATGAGCGGATACATATTTGAATGTATTTAGAAAAATAAACAAATAGGGGTTCCGCGCACATTTCCCCG
AAAAGTGCCACCTGAACGAAGCATCTGTGCTTCATTTTGTAGAACAAAAATGCAACGCGAGAGCGCTAAT
TTTTCAAACAAAGAATCTGAGCTGCATTTTTACAGAACAGAAATGCAACGCGAAAGCGCTATTTTACCAA
CGAAGAATCTGTGCTTCATTTTTGTAAAACAAAAATGCAACGCGAGAGCGCTAATTTTTCAAACAAAGAA
TCTGAGCTGCATTTTTACAGAACAGAAATGCAACGCGAGAGCGCTATTTTACCAACAAAGAATCTATACT
TCTTTTTTGTTCTACAAAAATGCATCCCGAGAGCGCTATTTTTCTAACAAAGCATCTTAGATTACTTTTT
TTCTCCTTTGTGCGCTCTATAATGCAGTCTCTTGATAACTTTTTGCACTGTAGGTCCGTTAAGGTTAGAA
GAAGGCTACTTTGGTGTCTATTTTCTCTTCCATAAAAAAAGCCTGACTCCACTTCCCGCGTTTACTGATT
ACTAGCGAAGCTGCGGGTGCATTTTTTCAAGATAAAGGCATCCCCGATTATATTCTATACCGATGTGGAT
TGCGCATACTTTGTGAACAGAAAGTGATAGCGTTGATGATTCTTCATTGGTCAGAAAATTATGAACGGTT
TCTTCTATTTTGTCTCTATATACTACGTATAGGAAATGTTTACATTTTCGTATTGTTTTCGATTCACTCT
ATGAATAGTTCTTACTACAATTTTTTTGTCTAAAGAGTAATACTAGAGATAAACATAAAAAATGTAGAGG
TCGAGTTTAGATGCAAGTTCAAGGAGCGAAAGGTGGATGGGTAGGTTATATAGGGATATAGCACAGAGAT
ATATAGCAAAGAGATACTTTTGAGCAATGTTTGTGGAAGCGGTATTCGCAATATTTTAGTAGCTCGTTAC
AGTCCGGTGCGTTTTTGGTTTTTTGAAAGTGCGTCTTCAGAGCGCTTTTGGTTTTCAAAAGCGCTCTGAA
GTTCCTATACTTTCTAGAGAATAGGAACTTCGGAATAGGAACTTCAAAGCGTTTCCGAAAACGAGCGCTT
CCGAAAATGCAACGCGAGCTGCGCACATACAGCTCACTGTTCACGTCGCACCTATATCTGCGTGTTGCCT
GTATATATATATACATGAGAAGAACGGCATAGTGCGTGTTTATGCTTAAATGCGTACTTATATGCGTCTA
TTTATGTAGGATGAAAGGTAGTCTAGTACCTCCTGTGATATTATCCCATTCCATGCGGGGTATCGTATGC
TTCCTTCAGCACTACCCTTTAGCTGTTCTATATGCTGCCACTCCTCAATTGGATTAGTCTCATCCTTCAA
TGCTATCATTTCCTTTGATATTGGATCATACTAAGAAACCATTATTATCATGACATTAACCTATAAAAAT
AGGCGTATCACGAGGCCCTTTCGTCTCGCGCGTTTCGGTGATGACGGTGAAAACCTCTGACACATGCAGC
TCCCGGAGACGGTCACAGCTTGTCTGTAAGCGGATGCCGGGAGCAGACAAGCCCGTCAGGGCGCGTCAGC
GGGTGTTGGCGGGTGTCGGGGCTGGCTTAACTATGCGGCATCAGAGCAGATTGTACTGAGAGTGCACCAT
AGATCAACGACATTACTATATATATAATATAGGAAGCATTTAATAGAACAGCATCGTAATATATGTGTAC
TTTGCAGTTATGACGCCAGATGGCAGTAGTGGAAGATATTCTTTATTGAAAAATAGCTTGTCACCTTACG
TACAATCTTGATCCGGAGCTTTTCTTTTTTTGCCGATTAAGAATTAATTCGGTCGAAAAAAGAAAAGGAG
AGGGCCAAGAGGGAGGGCATTGGTGACTATTGAGCACGTGAGTATACGTGATTAAGCACACAAAGGCAGC
TTGGAGTATGTCTGTTATTAATTTCACAGGTAGTTCTGGTCCATTGGTGAAAGTTTGCGGCTTGCAGAGC
ACAGAGGCCGCAGAATGTGCTCTAGATTCCGATGCTGACTTGCTGGGTATTATATGTGTGCCCAATAGAA
AGAGAACAATTGACCCGGTTATTGCAAGGAAAATTTCAAGTCTTGTAAAAGCATATAAAAATAGTTCAGG
CACTCCGAAATACTTGGTTGGCGTGTTTCGTAATCAACCTAAGGAGGATGTTTTGGCTCTGGTCAATGAT
TACGGCATTGATATCGTCCAACTGCATGGAGATGAGTCGTGGCAAGAATACCAAGAGTTCCTCGGTTTGC
CAGTTATTAAAAGACTCGTATTTCCAAAAGACTGCAACATACTACTCAGTGCAGCTTCACAGAAACCTCA
TTCGTTTATTCCCTTGTTTGATTCAGAAGCAGGTGGGACAGGTGAACTTTTGGATTGGAACTCGATTTCT
GACTGGGTTGGAAGGCAAGAGAGCCCCGAAAGCTTACATTTTATGTTAGCTGGTGGACTGACGCCAGAAA
ATGTTGGTGATGCGCTTAGATTAAATGGCGTTATTGGTGTTGATGTAAGCGGAGGTGTGGAGACAAATGG
TGTAAAAGACTCTAACAAAATAGCAAATTTCGTCAAAAATGCTAAGAAATAGGTTATTACTGAGTAGTAT
TTATTTAAGTATTGTTTGTGCACTTGCCGATCTATGCGGTGTGAAATACCGCACAGATGCGTAAGGAGAA
AATACCGCATCAGGAAATTGTAAGCGTTAATATTTTGTTAAAATTCGCGTTAAATTTTTGTTAAATCAGC
TCATTTTTTAACCAATAGGCCGAAATCGGCAAAATCCCTTATAAATCAAAAGAATAGACCGAGATAGGGT
[37 nt withheld, positions 7211-7247]
AAAGAACGTGGACTCCAACGTCAAAGG
[49 nt withheld, positions 7275-7323]
T
[91 nt withheld, positions 7325-7415]
G
[124 nt withheld, positions 7417-7540]
CCATTCGCCATTCAGGCTGCGCAACTGTTGGGAAGGGCGAT
