>Addgene plasmid #168440 | pTL379 | depositor partial sequence | sequence record 326540 | insert
GAATTCCGCAAAGAAATTGTGATCCGCCTGCAGAGCAGCGAGAAAGGCCACAAAAAAGCCATCAAAGTGG
CCGCAGCCGTGAGCGGTGTGGAAAGCGTGACCCTGGCAGGCGAGGATAAAAACCTGCTGCTGGTGATCGG
CTTTGGCGTGGATAGCAACGATCTGACCGAAAAACTGCGCCGCAAAGTGGGTCATGCCGAAGTTGTGGAA
CTGCGCACCGTGGATGCCGATGAACTGATGCGTGTGGCCGCCGCCAACCAGTATCCGTATCGCTATTATC
CGGGCGCCGGATCC
